Addgene plasmid #176752: AAV-CamKIIa-jGCaMP8s-WPRE
Purpose: AAV-mediated expression of GCaMP8s under the CamKIIa promoter
Depositing lab: Loren Looger. Depositing organization: HHMI, Janelia Research Campus.
Backbone
  Vector backbone: AAV
  Vector type: Mammalian Expression, AAV
Growth in bacteria
  Bacterial resistance: Ampicillin, 100 μg/mL
  Growth temperature: 30°C
  Growth strain: NEB Stable
  Copy number: Low Copy
Gene/Insert
  Gene/Insert name: jGCaMP8s
  Species: R. norvegicus (rat), G. gallus (chicken); A. victoria (jellyfish)
  Insert size (bp): 1269
  Promoter: CamKIIalpha
  Tag / fusion protein: 6xHis (N terminal on insert)
  Cloning method: Gibson Cloning
Terms and licenses: Academic/Nonprofit Terms; Industry Terms: Not Available to Industry
How to cite: AAV-CamKIIa-jGCaMP8s-WPRE was a gift from Loren Looger (Addgene plasmid # 176752 ; http://n2t.net/addgene:176752 ; RRID:Addgene_176752) For viral preps, please replace (Addgene plasmid # 176752) in the above sentence with: (Addgene viral prep # 176752-AAV1), (Addgene viral prep # 176752-AAV5), (Addgene viral prep # 176752-AAV9), or (Addgene viral prep # 176752-AAVrg)
