[The description below was written by a language model from this plasmid's Addgene catalogue record and pLannotate feature annotations shown in this document.]
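Description:
AAV-CamKIIa-jGCaMP8s-WPRE is an adeno-associated virus transfer plasmid (about 6.4 kb) for delivering the genetically encoded calcium indicator jGCaMP8s to mammalian cells. The expression cassette lies between two AAV2 inverted terminal repeats, which are the cis elements needed for replication and packaging of the intervening DNA into AAV particles when helper and capsid functions are supplied in trans. The plasmid backbone outside the ITRs carries a ColE1/pUC-type origin of replication, an ampicillin resistance gene (β-lactamase) with its own promoter, and an f1 phage origin. Short lacZα and lacI fragments are remnants of the parental cloning vector. Although the annotated origin is of the high-copy type, the catalogue lists the plasmid as low copy and specifies a recombination-deficient growth strain, consistent with the tendency of ITR repeats to rearrange in bacteria.

Within the ITRs, a roughly 1.3 kb CaMKIIα promoter drives the jGCaMP8s coding sequence, recorded as a 1,269 bp insert with an N-terminal 6xHis tag. The automated annotation labels this region as a GCaMP6s fragment, which reflects sequence similarity to the earlier family member rather than a different payload. The listed source species (rat, chicken, jellyfish) reflect the chimeric nature of the sensor, in which a GFP-derived reporter is fused to calcium-sensing components so that fluorescence changes with calcium levels. Downstream, a WPRE enhances transcript stability and expression, and an SV40 polyadenylation signal terminates the message. The CaMKIIα promoter is commonly used to bias expression toward excitatory neurons, so the construct suits AAV-mediated calcium imaging of neuronal activity. The repository also lists viral preparations in several serotypes, including a retrograde capsid.
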