Features (pLannotate 1.2.2; 14 found; start..end, strand, type, name):
     16..148     -  repeat_region  AAV2 ITR (fragment): inverted terminal repeat of adeno-associated virus serotype 2 inverted
    213..1501    +  promoter       CaMKII promoter: promoter for the mouse calcium/calmodulin-dependent kinase II α subunit
   1633..2803    +  CDS            GCaMP6s (fragment): improved fluorescent protein-based calcium sensor (Chen et al., 2013)
   2818..3406    +  misc_feature   WPRE: woodchuck hepatitis virus posttranscriptional regulatory element
   3407..3426    +  misc_feature   MCS (fragment): pBluescript multiple cloning site
   3455..3576    -  polyA_signal   SV40 poly(A) signal: SV40 polyadenylation signal
   3599..3667    -  CDS            large T antigen (fragment): large T antigen from SV40 (simian virus 40)
   3738..3871    +  repeat_region  AAV2 ITR: inverted terminal repeat of adeno-associated virus serotype 2 inverted
   3865..3921    -  CDS            lacI (fragment): lac repressor; lacI; The lac repressor binds to the lac operator to inhibit transcription in E. coli. This inhibition can be relieved by adding lactose or isopropyl-β-D-thiogalactopyranoside (IPTG).
   4104..4692    -  rep_origin     ori: high-copy-number ColE1/pMB1/pBR322/pUC origin of replication
   4863..5723    -  CDS            AmpR: β-lactamase; bla; confers resistance to ampicillin, carbenicillin, and related antibiotics
   5724..5828    -  promoter       AmpR promoter: bla
   5881..6309    -  rep_origin     f1 ori (sequence partly withheld): f1 bacteriophage origin of replication; arrow indicates direction of (+) strand synthesis
   6314..21      -  CDS            lacZα (fragment) (across the origin): LacZα fragment of β-galactosidase; lacZ fragment
>Addgene plasmid #176752 | AAV-CamKIIa-jGCaMP8s-WPRE | addgene full sequence | sequence record 381185 | Addgene NGS Result
TCTTCGCTATTACGCCAGCTGCGCGCTCGCTCGCTCACTGAGGCCGCCCGGGCAAAGCCCGGGCGTCGGG
CGACCTTTGGTCGCCCGGCCTCAGTGAGCGAGCGAGCGCGCAGAGAGGGAGTGGCCAACTCCATCACTAG
GGGTTCCTTGTAGTTAATGATTAACCCGCCATGCTACTTATCTACGTAGCCATGCTCTAGGAAGATCTTT
AACATTATGGCCTTAGGTCACTTCATCTCCATGGGGTTCTTCTTCTGATTTTCTAGAAAATGAGATGGGG
GTGCAGAGAGCTTCCTCAGTGACCTGCCCAGGGTCACATCAGAAATGTCAGAGCTAGAACTTGAACTCAG
ATTACTAATCTTAAATTCCATGCCTTGGGGGCATGCAAGTACGATATACAGAAGGAGTGAACTCATTAGG
GCAGATGACCAATGAGTTTAGGAAAGAAGAGTCCAGGGCAGGGTACATCTACACCACCCGCCCAGCCCTG
GGTGAGTCCAGCCACGTTCACCTCATTATAGTTGCCTCTCTCCAGTCCTACCTTGACGGGAAGCACAAGC
AGAAACTGGGACAGGAGCCCCAGGAGACCAAATCTTCATGGTCCCTCTGGGAGGATGGGTGGGGAGAGCT
GTGGCAGAGGCCTCAGGAGGGGCCCTGCTGCTCAGTGGTGACAGATAGGGGTGAGAAAGCAGACAGAGTC
ATTCCGTCAGCATTCTGGGTCTGTTTGGTACTTCTTCTCACGCTAAGGTGGCGGTGTGATATGCACAATG
GCTAAAAAGCAGGGAGAGCTGGAAAGAAACAAGGACAGAGACAGAGGCCAAGTCAACCAGACCAATTCCC
AGAGGAAGCAAAGAAACCATTACAGAGACTACAAGGGGGAAGGGAAGGAGAGATGAATTAGCTTCCCCTG
TAAACCTTAGAACCCAGCTGTTGCCAGGGCAACGGGGCAATACCTGTCTCTTCAGAGGAGATGAAGTTGC
CAGGGTAACTACATCCTGTCTTTCTCAAGGACCATCCCAGAATGTGGCACCCACTAGCCGTTACCATAGC
AACTGCCTCTTTGCCCCACTTAATCCCATCCCGTCTGTTAAAAGGGCCCTATAGTTGGAGGTGGGGGAGG
TAGGAAGAGCGATGATCACTTGTGGACTAAGTTTGTTCGCATCCCCTTCTCCAACCCCCTCAGTACATCA
CCCTGGGGGAACAGGGTCCACTTGCTCCTGGGCCCACACAGTCCTGCAGTATTGTGTATATAAGGCCAGG
GCAAAGAGGAGCAGGTTTTAAAGTGAAAGGCAGGCAGGTGTTGGGGAGGCAGTTACCGGGGCAACGGGAA
CAGGGCGTTTCGGAGGTGGTTGCCATGGGGACCTGGATGCTGACGAAGGCTCGCGAGGCTGTGAGCAGCC
ACAGTGCCCTGCTCAGAAGCCCCAAGCTCGTCAGTCAAGCCGGTTCTCCGTTTGCACTCAGGAGCACGGG
CAGGCGAGTGGCCCCTAGTTCTGGGGGCAGCGAATTCAAGCTGCTAGCAAGGATCCACCCGCCACCATGC
ATCATCACCATCATCACACGCGTCGCAAGAAGACCTTCAAGGAGGTGGCCACCGCCGTGAAGATCATCGC
CATGCTGATGGGCCTGAAGATCAACGTCTATATCAAGGCCGACAAGCAGAAGAACGGCATCAAGGCGAAC
TTCCACATCCGCCACAACATCGAGGACGGCGGCGTGCAGCTCGCCTACCACTACCAGCAGAACACCCCCA
TCGGCGACGGCCCCGTGCTGCTGCCCGACAACCACTACCTGAGCGTGGAGTCCAAACTTTCGAAAGACCC
CAACGAGAAGCGCGATCACATGGTCCTGCTGGAGTTCGTGACCGCCGCCGGGATCACTCTCGGCATGGAC
GAGCTGTACAAGGGCGGTACCGGAGGGAGCATGGTGAGCAAGGGCGAGGAGCTGTTCACCGGGGTGGTGC
CCATCCTGGTCGAGCTGGACGGCGACGTAAACGGCCACAAGTTCAGCGTGTCCGGCGAGGGTGAGGGCGA
TGCCACCTACGGCAAGCTGACCCTGAAGTTCATCTGCACCACCGGCAAGCTGCCCGTGCCCTGGCCCACC
CTCGTGACCACCCTGACCTACGGCGTGCAGTGCTTCAGCCGCTACCCCGACCACATGAAGCAGCACGACT
TCTTCAAGTCCGCCATGCCCGAAGGCTACATCCAGGAGCGCACCATCTTCTTCAAGGACGACGGCAACTA
CAAGACCCGCGCCGAGGTGAAGTTCGAGGGCGACACCCTGGTGAACCGCATCGAGCTGAAGGGCATCGAC
TTCAAGGAGGACGGCAACATCCTGGGGCACAAGCTGGAGTACAACCTGCCGGACCAACTGACTGAAGAGC
AGATCGCAGAATACAAAGAGGCTTTCTCCCTATTTGACAAGGACGGGGATGGGACAATAACAACCAAGGA
GCTGGGGACGGTGATGCGGTCTCTCGGACACAACCCCACAGAAGCAGAGCTGCAGGACATGATCAATGAA
GTAGATGCCGACGGTGACGGCACAATCGACTTCCCTGAGTTCCTGACAATGATGGCAAGAAAAATGAAAT
ACAGGGACACGGAAGAAGAAATTAGAGAAGCGTTCGGTGTGTTTGATAAGGATGGCAATGGCTACATCAG
TGCAGCAGAGCTTCGCCACGTGATGACAAACCTTGGAGAGAAGTTAACAGATGAAGAGGTTGATGAAATG
ATCAGGGAAGCAGACATCGATGGGGATGGTCAGGTAAACTACGAAGAGTTTGTACAAATGATGACAGCGA
AGTAAAAGCTTATCGATAATCAACCTCTGGATTACAAAATTTGTGAAAGATTGACTGGTATTCTTAACTA
TGTTGCTCCTTTTACGCTATGTGGATACGCTGCTTTAATGCCTTTGTATCATGCTATTGCTTCCCGTATG
GCTTTCATTTTCTCCTCCTTGTATAAATCCTGGTTGCTGTCTCTTTATGAGGAGTTGTGGCCCGTTGTCA
GGCAACGTGGCGTGGTGTGCACTGTGTTTGCTGACGCAACCCCCACTGGTTGGGGCATTGCCACCACCTG
TCAGCTCCTTTCCGGGACTTTCGCTTTCCCCCTCCCTATTGCCACGGCGGAACTCATCGCCGCCTGCCTT
GCCCGCTGCTGGACAGGGGCTCGGCTGTTGGGCACTGACAATTCCGTGGTGTTGTCGGGGAAATCATCGT
CCTTTCCTTGGCTGCTCGCCTGTGTTGCCACCTGGATTCTGCGCGGGACGTCCTTCTGCTACGTCCCTTC
GGCCCTCAATCCAGCGGACCTTCCTTCCCGCGGCCTGCTGCCGGCTCTGCGGCCTCTTCCGCGTCTTCGC
CTTCGCCCTCAGACGAGTCGGATCTCCCTTTGGGCCGCCTCCCCGCATCGATACCGTCGACCTCGACCCG
GGCGGCCGCTTCGAGCAGACATGATAAGATACATTGATGAGTTTGGACAAACCACAACTAGAATGCAGTG
AAAAAAATGCTTTATTTGTGAAATTTGTGATGCTATTGCTTTATTTGTAACCATTATAAGCTGCAATAAA
CAAGTTAACAACAACAATTGCATTCATTTTATGTTTCAGGTTCAGGGGGAGATGTGGGAGGTTTTTTAAA
GCAAGTAAAACCTCTACAAATGTGGTAAAATCGATAAGGATCTTCCTAGAGCATGGCTACGTAGATAAGT
AGCATGGCGGGTTAATCATTAACTACAAGGAACCCCTAGTGATGGAGTTGGCCACTCCCTCTCTGCGCGC
TCGCTCGCTCACTGAGGCCGGGCGACCAAAGGTCGCCCGACGCCCGGGCTTTGCCCGGGCGGCCTCAGTG
AGCGAGCGAGCGCGCAGCTGCATTAATGAATCGGCCAACGCGCGGGGAGAGGCGGTTTGCGTATTGGGCG
CTCTTCCGCTTCCTCGCTCACTGACTCGCTGCGCTCGGTCGTTCGGCTGCGGCGAGCGGTATCAGCTCAC
TCAAAGGCGGTAATACGGTTATCCACAGAATCAGGGGATAACGCAGGAAAGAACATGTGAGCAAAAGGCC
AGCAAAAGGCCAGGAACCGTAAAAAGGCCGCGTTGCTGGCGTTTTTCCATAGGCTCCGCCCCCCTGACGA
GCATCACAAAAATCGACGCTCAAGTCAGAGGTGGCGAAACCCGACAGGACTATAAAGATACCAGGCGTTT
CCCCCTGGAAGCTCCCTCGTGCGCTCTCCTGTTCCGACCCTGCCGCTTACCGGATACCTGTCCGCCTTTC
TCCCTTCGGGAAGCGTGGCGCTTTCTCATAGCTCACGCTGTAGGTATCTCAGTTCGGTGTAGGTCGTTCG
CTCCAAGCTGGGCTGTGTGCACGAACCCCCCGTTCAGCCCGACCGCTGCGCCTTATCCGGTAACTATCGT
CTTGAGTCCAACCCGGTAAGACACGACTTATCGCCACTGGCAGCAGCCACTGGTAACAGGATTAGCAGAG
CGAGGTATGTAGGCGGTGCTACAGAGTTCTTGAAGTGGTGGCCTAACTACGGCTACACTAGAAGAACAGT
ATTTGGTATCTGCGCTCTGCTGAAGCCAGTTACCTTCGGAAAAAGAGTTGGTAGCTCTTGATCCGGCAAA
CAAACCACCGCTGGTAGCGGTGGTTTTTTTGTTTGCAAGCAGCAGATTACGCGCAGAAAAAAAGGATCTC
AAGAAGATCCTTTGATCTTTTCTACGGGGTCTGACGCTCAGTGGAACGAAAACTCACGTTAAGGGATTTT
GGTCATGAGATTATCAAAAAGGATCTTCACCTAGATCCTTTTAAATTAAAAATGAAGTTTTAAATCAATC
TAAAGTATATATGAGTAAACTTGGTCTGACAGTTACCAATGCTTAATCAGTGAGGCACCTATCTCAGCGA
TCTGTCTATTTCGTTCATCCATAGTTGCCTGACTCCCCGTCGTGTAGATAACTACGATACGGGAGGGCTT
ACCATCTGGCCCCAGTGCTGCAATGATACCGCGAGACCCACGCTCACCGGCTCCAGATTTATCAGCAATA
AACCAGCCAGCCGGAAGGGCCGAGCGCAGAAGTGGTCCTGCAACTTTATCCGCCTCCATCCAGTCTATTA
ATTGTTGCCGGGAAGCTAGAGTAAGTAGTTCGCCAGTTAATAGTTTGCGCAACGTTGTTGCCATTGCTAC
AGGCATCGTGGTGTCACGCTCGTCGTTTGGTATGGCTTCATTCAGCTCCGGTTCCCAACGATCAAGGCGA
GTTACATGATCCCCCATGTTGTGCAAAAAAGCGGTTAGCTCCTTCGGTCCTCCGATCGTTGTCAGAAGTA
AGTTGGCCGCAGTGTTATCACTCATGGTTATGGCAGCACTGCATAATTCTCTTACTGTCATGCCATCCGT
AAGATGCTTTTCTGTGACTGGTGAGTACTCAACCAAGTCATTCTGAGAATAGTGTATGCGGCGACCGAGT
TGCTCTTGCCCGGCGTCAATACGGGATAATACCGCGCCACATAGCAGAACTTTAAAAGTGCTCATCATTG
GAAAACGTTCTTCGGGGCGAAAACTCTCAAGGATCTTACCGCTGTTGAGATCCAGTTCGATGTAACCCAC
TCGTGCACCCAACTGATCTTCAGCATCTTTTACTTTCACCAGCGTTTCTGGGTGAGCAAAAACAGGAAGG
CAAAATGCCGCAAAAAAGGGAATAAGGGCGACACGGAAATGTTGAATACTCATACTCTTCCTTTTTCAAT
ATTATTGAAGCATTTATCAGGGTTATTGTCTCATGAGCGGATACATATTTGAATGTATTTAGAAAAATAA
ACAAATAGGGGTTCCGCGCACATTTCCCCGAAAAGTGCCACCTAAATTGTAAGCGTTAATATTTTGTTAA
AATTCGCGTTAAATTTTTGTTAAATCAGCTCATTTTTTAACCAATAGGCCGAAATCGGCAAAATCCCTTA
TAAATCAAAAGAATAGACCGAGATAGGGT
[37 nt withheld, positions 5980-6016]
AAAGAACGTGGACTCCAACGTCAAAGG
[49 nt withheld, positions 6044-6092]
T
[91 nt withheld, positions 6094-6184]
G
[124 nt withheld, positions 6186-6309]
CCCATTCGCCATTCAGGCTGCGCAACTGTTGGGAAGGGCGATCGGTGCGGGCC
